Addgene plasmid #239909: LLP987
Purpose: TCTP-SynPro-07 as Level-0 part (Golden Gate cloning)
Depositing lab: Ryan Lister. Depositing organization: University of Western Australia. Publication: CRISPRi-based circuits to control gene expression in plants. Khan MA, Herring G, Zhu JY, Oliva M, Fourie E, Johnston B, Zhang Z, Potter J, Pineda L, Pflueger J, Swain T, Pflueger C, Lloyd JPB, Secco D, Small I, Kidd BN, Lister R. Nat Biotechnol. 2025 Mar;43(3):416-430. doi: 10.1038/s41587-024-02236-w. Epub 2024 May 20. PubMed 38769424.
Backbone
  Vector backbone: pAGM9121
  Vector type: Synthetic Biology
Growth in bacteria
  Bacterial resistance: Spectinomycin, 50 μg/mL
  Growth temperature: 30°C
  Growth strain: DH5alpha
  Copy number: High Copy
Gene/Insert
  Gene/Insert name: TCTP-SynPro-07 engineered promoter
  Species: Synthetic
  Mutation: N/A
  Cloning method: Restriction Enzyme; 5′ cloning site Unknown (unknown if destroyed)
Terms and licenses: Academic/Nonprofit Terms; Industry Terms: Not Available to Industry
How to cite: LLP987 was a gift from Ryan Lister (Addgene plasmid # 239909 ; http://n2t.net/addgene:239909 ; RRID:Addgene_239909)
