[The description below was written by a language model from this plasmid's Addgene catalogue record and pLannotate feature annotations shown in this document.]
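Description:
LLP987 is a small (about 2.4 kb) Level-0 part plasmid for Golden Gate modular cloning, built in the pAGM9121 backbone, a standard acceptor vector used in MoClo-style assembly systems to hold individual sequence-verified genetic parts. It is a bacterial cloning and storage vector rather than an expression construct. The feature table shows a high-copy ColE1/pUC-type origin of replication and an aadA aminoglycoside adenylyltransferase gene conferring spectinomycin (and streptomycin) resistance, consistent with the catalogued spectinomycin selection. Upstream of aadA are short fragments of a class 1 integron Pc promoter and of a gentamicin acetyltransferase gene. These appear to be remnants of the integron-derived cassette from which the resistance marker originates, with the Pc element likely contributing to marker expression. They are not functional payload features.

The payload is TCTP-SynPro-07, a synthetic engineered promoter. The automated annotation did not detect it, which is expected for a custom synthetic sequence, so its position, length and internal architecture are not given in the record. The name suggests derivation from a TCTP promoter, but the record does not describe its design, nor the flanking Type IIS sites or fusion overhangs. The 5′ cloning site is listed as unknown. As a Level-0 promoter module, it is intended to be released by Type IIS restriction digestion and assembled with coding sequence and terminator parts into higher-level transcription units. The associated work concerns CRISPRi-based gene circuits for controlling gene expression in plants, so this part probably serves as a programmable or repressible promoter component in such circuits.
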