Features (pLannotate 1.2.2; 4 found; start..end, strand, type, name):
     23..46      +  promoter       Pc promoter (fragment): intI1 (promoter lies within the coding sequence); class 1 integron promoter
    222..278     +  CDS            GmR (fragment): gentamycin acetyltransferase; aacC1; confers resistance to gentamycin
    289..1076    +  CDS            SmR (fragment): aminoglycoside adenylyltransferase (Murphy, 1985); aadA; confers resistance to spectinomycin and streptomycin
   1417..2005    +  rep_origin     ori: high-copy-number ColE1/pMB1/pBR322/pUC origin of replication
>Addgene plasmid #239909 | LLP987 | addgene full sequence | sequence record 486317 | Addgene NGS Result
GTGCCGAGGCACGAACCCAGTGGACATAAGCCTGTTCGGTTCGTAAGCTGTAATGCAAGTAGCGTATGCG
CTCACGCAACTGGTCCAGAACCTTGACCGAACGCAGCGGTGGTAACGGCGCAGTGGCGGTTTTCATGGCT
TGTTATGACTGTTTTTTTGGGGTACAGTCTATGCCTCGGGCATCCAAGCAGCAAGCGCGTTACGCCGTGG
GTCGATGTTTGATGTTATGGAGCAGCAACGATGTTACGCAGCAGGGCAGTCGCCCTAAAACAAAGTTAAA
CATCATGGGGGAAGCGGTGATCGCCGAAGTATCGACTCAACTATCAGAGGTAGTTGGCGTCATCGAGCGC
CATCTCGAACCGACGTTGCTGGCCGTACATTTGTACGGCTCCGCAGTGGATGGCGGCCTGAAGCCACACA
GCGATATTGATTTGCTGGTTACGGTGACCGTAAGGCTTGATGAAACAACGCGGCGAGCTTTGATCAACGA
CCTTTTGGAAACTTCGGCTTCCCCTGGAGAGAGCGAGATTCTCCGCGCTGTAGAAGTCACCATTGTTGTG
CACGACGACATCATTCCGTGGCGTTATCCAGCTAAGCGCGAACTGCAATTTGGAGAATGGCAGCGCAATG
ACATTCTTGCAGGTATCTTCGAGCCAGCCACGATCGACATTGATCTGGCTATCTTGCTGACAAAAGCAAG
AGAACATAGCGTTGCCTTGGTAGGTCCAGCGGCGGAGGAACTCTTTGATCCGGTTCCTGAACAGGATCTA
TTTGAGGCGCTAAATGAAACCTTAACGCTATGGAACTCGCCGCCCGACTGGGCTGGCGATGAGCGAAATG
TAGTGCTTACGTTGTCCCGCATTTGGTACAGCGCAGTAACCGGCAAAATCGCGCCGAAGGATGTCGCTGC
CGACTGGGCAATGGAGCGCCTGCCGGCCCAGTATCAGCCCGTCATACTTGAAGCTAGACAGGCTTATCTT
GGACAAGAAGAAGATCGCTTGGCCTCGCGCGCAGATCAGTTGGAAGAATTTGTCCATTACGTGAAAGGCG
AGATCACCAAGGTAGTCGGCAAATAATGTCTAGCTAGAAATTCGTTCAAGCCGACGCCGCTTCGCGGCGC
GGCTTAACTCAAGCGTTAGATGCACTAAGCACATAATTGCTCACAGCCAAACTATCAGGTCAAGTCTGCT
TTTATTATTTTTAAGCGTGCATAATAAGCCCTACACAAATTGGGAGATATATCATGCTGTCAGACCAAGT
TTACTCATATATACTTTAGATTGATTTAAAACTTCATTTTTAATTTAAAAGGATCTAGGTGAAGATCCTT
TTTGATAATCTCATGACCAAAATCCCTTAACGTGAGTTTTCGTTCCACTGAGCGTCAGACCCCGTAGAAA
AGATCAAAGGATCTTCTTGAGATCCTTTTTTTCTGCGCGTAATCTGCTGCTTGCAAACAAAAAAACCACC
GCTACCAGCGGTGGTTTGTTTGCCGGATCAAGAGCTACCAACTCTTTTTCCGAAGGTAACTGGCTTCAGC
AGAGCGCAGATACCAAATACTGTTCTTCTAGTGTAGCCGTAGTTAGGCCACCACTTCAAGAACTCTGTAG
CACCGCCTACATACCTCGCTCTGCTAATCCTGTTACCAGTGGCTGCTGCCAGTGGCGATAAGTCGTGTCT
TACCGGGTTGGACTCAAGACGATAGTTACCGGATAAGGCGCAGCGGTCGGGCTGAACGGGGGGTTCGTGC
ACACAGCCCAGCTTGGAGCGAACGACCTACACCGAACTGAGATACCTACAGCGTGAGCTATGAGAAAGCG
CCACGCTTCCCGAAGGGAGAAAGGCGGACAGGTATCCGGTAAGCGGCAGGGTCGGAACAGGAGAGCGCAC
GAGGGAGCTTCCAGGGGGAAACGCCTGGTATCTTTATAGTCCTGTCGGGTTTCGCCACCTCTGACTTGAG
CGTCGATTTTTGTGATGCTCGTCAGGGGGGCGGAGCCTATGGAAAAACGCCAGCAACGCGGCCTTTTTAC
GGTTCCTGCACTCTGTGGTCTCAGGAGCCAACACTCGAATCCCCACCCGTTGGACCAAACCCGGCTCATT
AAGCGTCGGTTCAGATTTATTTCCTTTATTTAAAAAAAAGGAAAGGGTAAAAAATAGAAAATTGGAAACA
GTTAAAGCCCAAAATTGTAATTTACCGAGAATTGTAAATTTACCTGAAGTTTCAGAATCTCGACGTGGAC
TATAAATATCTACCCGAGACTCAAACGGTGGAATCCCCTCGTCGCTGCGTCTCTCTCCCGCAACCTTCGA
TTTTCGTTTATTCGCATCCATCGGAGAGAGAAAACAATCAATAAGCGACCTACTCGAGACCACGAA
